>Addgene plasmid #157449 | pD649-HAsp-KIT-COMP5AP-AviTag-9xHis | addgene full sequence | sequence record 404166 | Addgene NGS Result
TTTCAATATTATTGAAGCATTTATCAGGGTTATTGTCTCATGAGCGGATACATATTTGAATGTATTTAGA
AAAATAAACAAATAGGGGTCAGTGTTACAACCAATTAACCAATTCTGAACATTATCGCGAGCCCATTTAT
ACCTGAATATGGCTCATAACACCCCTTGCTCATGACCAAAATCCCTTAACGTGAGTTACGCGCGCGTCGT
TCCACTGAGCGTCAGACCCCGTAGAAAAGATCAAAGGATCTTCTTGAGATCCTTTTTTTCTGCGCGTAAT
CTGCTGCTTGCAAACAAAAAAACCACCGCTACCAGCGGTGGTTTGTTTGCCGGATCAAGAGCTACCAACT
CTTTTTCCGAAGGTAACTGGCTTCAGCAGAGCGCAGATACCAAATACTGTTCTTCTAGTGTAGCCGTAGT
TAGCCCACCACTTCAAGAACTCTGTAGCACCGCCTACATACCTCGCTCTGCTAATCCTGTTACCAGTGGC
TGCTGCCAGTGGCGATAAGTCGTGTCTTACCGGGTTGGACTCAAGACGATAGTTACCGGATAAGGCGCAG
CGGTCGGGCTGAACGGGGGGTTCGTGCACACAGCCCAGCTTGGAGCGAACGACCTACACCGAACTGAGAT
ACCTACAGCGTGAGCTATGAGAAAGCGCCACGCTTCCCGAAGGGAGAAAGGCGGACAGGTATCCGGTAAG
CGGCAGGGTCGGAACAGGAGAGCGCACGAGGGAGCTTCCAGGGGGAAACGCCTGGTATCTTTATAGTCCT
GTCGGGTTTCGCCACCTCTGACTTGAGCGTCGATTTTTGTGATGCTCGTCAGGGGGGCGGAGCCTATGGA
AAAACGCCAGCAACGCGGCCTTTTTACGGTTCCTGGCCTTTTGCTGGCCTTTTGCTCACATGTTCTTTCC
TGCGTTATCCCCTGATTCTGTGGATAACCGTATTACCGCCTTTGAGTGAGCTGATACCGCTCGCCGCAGC
CGAACGACCGAGCGCAGCGAGTCAGTGAGCGAGGAAGCGGAAGGCGAGAGTAGGGAACTGCCAGGCATCA
AACTAAGCAGAAGGCCCCTGACGGATGGCCTTTTTGCGTTTCTACAAACTCTTTCTGTGTTGTAAAACGA
CGGCCAGTCTTAAGCTCGGGCCCCCTGGGCGGTTCTGATAACGAGTAATCGTTAATCCGCAAATAACGTA
AAAACCCGCTTCGGCGGGTTTTTTTATGGGGGGAGTTTAGGGAAAGAGCATTTGTCAGAATATTTAAGGG
CGCCTGTCACTTTGCTTGATATATGAGAATTATTTAACCTTATAAATGAGAAAAAAGCAACGCACTTTAA
ATAAGATACGTTGCTTTTTCGATTGATGAACACCTATAATTAAACTATTCATCTATTATTTATGATTTTT
TGTATATACAATATTTCTAGTTTGTTAAAGAGAATTAAGAAAATAAATCTCGAAAATAATAAAGGGAAAA
TCAGTTTTTGATATCAAAATTATACATGTCAACGATAATACAAAATATAATACAAACTATAAGATGTTAT
CAGTATTTATTATCATTTAGAATAAATTTTGTGTCGCCCTTAATTGTGAGCGGATAACAATTACGAGCTT
CATGCACAGTGGCGTTGACTCAATATTGGCCATTAGCCATATTATTCATTGGTTATATAGCATAAATCAA
TATTGGCTATTGGCCATTGCATACGTTGTATCTATATCATAATATGTACATTTATATTGGCTCATGTCCA
ATATGACCGCCATGTTGGCATTGATTATTGACTAGTTATTAATAGTAATCAATTACGGGGTCATTAGTTC
ATAGCCCATATATGGAGTTCCGCGTTACATAACTTACGGTAAATGGCCCGCCTGGCTGACCGCCCAACGA
CCCCCGCCCATTGACGTCAATAATGACGTATGTTCCCATAGTAACGCCAATAGGGACTTTCCATTGACGT
CAATGGGTGGAGTATTTACGGTAAACTGCCCACTTGGCAGTACATCAAGTGTATCATATGCCAAGTACGC
CCCCTATTGACGTCAATGACGGTAAATGGCCCGCCTGGCATTATGCCCAGTACATGACCTTATGGGACTT
TCCTACTTGGCAGTACATCTACGTATTAGTCATCGCTATTACCATGGTGATGCGGTTTTGGCAGTACATC
AATGGGCGTGGATAGCGGTTTGACTCACGGGGATTTCCAAGTCTCCACCCCATTGACGTCAATGGGAGTT
TGTTTTGGCACCAAAATCAACGGGACTTTCCAAAATGTCGTAACAACTCCGCCCCATTGACGCAAATGGG
CGGTAGGCGTGTACGGTGGGAGGTCTATATAAGCAGAGCTCGTTTAGTGAACCGTCAGATCGCCTGGAGA
CGCCATCCACGCTGTTTTGACCTCCATAGAAGACACCGGGACCGATCCAGCCTCCGCGGCCGGGAACGGT
GCATTGGAACGCGGATTCCCCGTGCCAAGAGTGACGTAAGTACCGCCTATAGAGTCTATAGGCCCACCCC
CTTGGCTTCGTTAGAACGCGGCTACAATTAATACATAACCTTATGTATCATACACATACGATTTAGGTGA
CACTATAGAATAACATCCACTTTGCCTTTCTCTCCACAGGTGTCCACTCCCAGGTCCAACTGCACCTCGG
TTCTATCGAAAACGCGCCTGCTAGCGCCACCATGAAGACCATCATTGCCCTGAGCTACATCTTCTGCCTG
GTGTTCGCTGCGGCCGCCCAACCTTCTGTTTCTCCTGGCGAACCTTCTCCACCTAGCATTCACCCCGGCA
AGAGCGACCTGATCGTTAGAGTGGGCGACGAGATCCGGCTGCTGTGTACCGATCCTGGCTTCGTGAAGTG
GACCTTCGAGATCCTGGACGAGACAAACGAGAACAAGCAGAACGAGTGGATCACCGAGAAGGCCGAGGCC
ACCAACACCGGCAAGTACACCTGTACCAACAAGCACGGCCTGAGCAACAGCATCTACGTGTTCGTGCGGG
ACCCCGCCAAGCTGTTCCTGGTGGATAGAAGCCTGTACGGCAAAGAGGACAACGACACCCTCGTGCGGTG
CCCTCTGACAGATCCCGAAGTGACCAACTACAGCCTGAAGGGCTGTCAGGGCAAGCCCCTGCCTAAGGAC
CTGAGATTCATCCCCGATCCTAAGGCCGGCATCATGATCAAGAGCGTGAAGCGGGCCTACCACAGACTGT
GCCTGCACTGTTCCGTGGACCAAGAGGGCAAGTCTGTGCTGAGCGAGAAGTTCATCCTGAAAGTGCGGCC
TGCCTTCAAGGCCGTGCCTGTGGTGTCTGTGTCTAAGGCCAGCTACCTGCTGAGAGAGGGCGAAGAGTTC
ACCGTGACCTGCACCATCAAGGACGTGTCCAGCAGCGTGTACAGCACCTGGAAGAGAGAGAACAGCCAGA
CCAAGCTGCAAGAGAAGTACAACAGCTGGCACCACGGCGACTTCAACTACGAGAGACAGGCCACACTGAC
CATCAGCAGCGCCAGAGTGAATGACAGCGGCGTGTTCATGTGCTACGCCAACAACACCTTCGGCAGCGCC
AACGTGACCACCACACTGGAAGTGGTGGACAAGGGCTTCATCAACATCTTCCCCATGATCAACACCACCG
TGTTTGTGAACGACGGCGAGAACGTGGACCTGATTGTGGAATACGAGGCCTTTCCTAAGCCAGAGCACCA
GCAGTGGATCTACATGAACCGGACCTTCACCGACAAGTGGGAAGATTACCCCAAGAGCGAGAACGAGAGC
AACATCAGATACGTGTCCGAGCTGCACCTGACCAGACTGAAGGGAACAGAAGGCGGCACCTACACCTTTC
TGGTGTCCAACTCCGACGTGAACGCCGCCATTGCCTTCAACGTGTACGTGAACACCAAGCCTGAGATCCT
GACCTACGACCGGCTGGTCAATGGCATGCTGCAGTGTGTGGCCGCTGGCTTTCCTGAGCCTACAATCGAC
TGGTACTTCTGCCCTGGCACCGAGCAGAGATGTAGCGCTTCTGTGCTGCCCGTGGATGTGCAGACCCTGA
ATTCTAGCGGCCCTCCATTCGGCAAGCTGGTGGTGCAGAGCAGCATCGATAGCAGCGCCTTCAAGCACAA
CGGCACCGTGGAATGCAAGGCCTACAACGACGTGGGCAAGACCAGCGCCTACTTCAACTTCGCCTTTAAG
GGCAACAACAAAGAGCAGATTCACCCGCACACACTGTTCACCCCTGGCGCGCCGGAAGATCAAGTTGATC
CAAGATTGATTGATGGCAAGGGCGGATCTCTGGAGGTGCTGTTCCAGGGACCAGGCGGAAGCGGCAATCC
CGGCGGCGATCTGGCCCCCCAGATGCTGCGCGAGCTGCAGGAGACCAATGCCGCCCTGCAGGACGTGCGC
GAGCTGCTGCGCCACCGCGTGAAGGAGATCACCTTCCTGAAGAACACCGTGATGGAGTGCGACGCCTGCG
GTATGCAGCCCTCTAGAGGCTCCGGCTCCATCATCCCAGTTGAGGAGGAGAACCCGGACTTCTGGAACCG
CGAGGCAGCCGAGGCCCTGGGTGCCGCCAAGAAGCTGCAGCCTGCACAGACAGCCGCCAAGAACCTCATC
ATCTTCCTGGGCGATGGGATGGGGGTGTCTACGGTGACAGCTGCCAGGATCCTAAAAGGGCAGAAGAAGG
ACAAACTGGGGCCTGAGATACCCCTGGCCATGGACCGCTTCCCATATGTGGCTCTGTCCAAGACATACAA
TGTAGACAAACATGTGCCAGACAGTGGAGCCACAGCCACGGCCTACCTGTGCGGGGTCAAGGGCAACTTC
CAGACCATTGGCTTGAGTGCAGCCGCCCGCTTTAACCAGTGCAACACGACACGCGGCAACGAGGTCATCT
CCGTGATGAATCGGGCCAAGAAAGCAGGGAAGTCAGTGGGAGTGGTAACCACCACACGAGTGCAGCACGC
CTCGCCAGCCGGCACCTACGCCCACACGGTGAACCGCAACTGGTACTCGGACGCCGACGTGCCTGCCTCG
GCCCGCCAGGAGGGGTGCCAGGACATCGCTACGCAGCTCATCTCCAACATGGACATTGACGTGATCCTAG
GTGGAGGCCGAAAGTACATGTTTCGCATGGGAACCCCAGACCCTGAGTACCCAGATGACTACAGCCAAGG
TGGGACCAGGCTGGACGGGAAGAATCTGGTGCAGGAATGGCTGGCGAAGCGCCAGGGTGCCCGGTATGTG
TGGAACCGCACTGAGCTCATGCAGGCTTCCCTGGACCCGTCTGTGACCCATCTCATGGGTCTCTTTGAGC
CTGGAGACATGAAATACGAGATCCACCGAGACTCCACACTGGACCCCTCCCTGATGGAGATGACAGAGGC
TGCCCTGCGCCTGCTGAGCAGGAACCCCCGCGGCTTCTTCCTCTTCGTGGAGGGTGGTCGCATCGACCAT
GGTCATCATGAAAGCAGGGCTTACCGGGCACTGACTGAGACGATCATGTTCGACGACGCCATTGAGAGGG
CGGGCCAGCTCACCAGCGAGGAGGACACGCTGAGCCTCGTCACTGCCGACCACTCCCACGTCTTCTCCTT
CGGAGGCTACCCCCTGCGAGGGAGCTCCATCTTCGGGCTGGCCCCTGGCAAGGCCCGGGACAGGAAGGCC
TACACGGTCCTCCTATACGGAAACGGTCCAGGCTATGTGCTCAAGGACGGCGCCCGGCCGGATGTTACCG
AGAGCGAGAGCGGGAGCCCCGAGTATCGGCAGCAGTCAGCAGTGCCCCTGGACGAAGAGACCCACGCAGG
CGAGGACGTGGCGGTGTTCGCGCGCGGCCCGCAGGCGCACCTGGTTCACGGCGTGCAGGAGCAGACCTTC
ATAGCGCACGTCATGGCCTTCGCCGCCTGCCTGGAGCCCTACACCGCCTGCGACCTGGCGCCCCCCGCCG
GCACCACCGACGCCGCGCACCCGGGTGGCGGAGGACTGAACGACATCTTCGAGGCTCAGAAAATCGAATG
GCACGAACATCACCATCACCATCACCATCACCATTAAGGCCGGCCTGTAGTCACTGGCACAACGCGTTAC
CCGGTAAGCCAATCGGGTATACACGGTCGTCATACTGCAGACAGGGTTCTTCTACTTTGCAAGATAGTCT
TGAGTAGTAAAATAAATAGATAGAGAAAATCAGCCTCGACTGTGCCTTCTAGTTGCCAGCCATCTGTTGT
TTGCCCCTCCCCCGTGCCTTCCTTGACCCTGGAAGGTGCCACTCCCACTGTCCTTTCCTAATAAAATGAG
GAAATTGCATCACAACACTCAACCCTATCTCGGTCTATTCTTTTGATTTATAAGGGATTTTGCCGATTTC
GGCCTATTGGTTAAAAAATGAGCTGATTTAACAAAAATTTAACGCGAATTAATTCTGTGGAATGTGTGTC
AGTTAGGGTGTGGAAAGTCCCCAGGCTCCCCAGCAGGCAGAAGTATGCAAAGCATGCATCTCAATTAGTC
AGCAACCAGGTGTGGAAAGTCCCCAGGCTCCCCAGCAGGCAGAAGTATGCAAAGCATGCATCTCAATTAG
TCAGCAACCATAGTCCCGCCCCTAACTCCGCCCATCCCGCCCCTAACTCCGCCCAGTTCCGCCCATTCTC
CGCCCCATGGCTGACTAATTTTTTTTATTTATGCAGAGGCCGAGGCCGCCTCTGCCTCTGAGCTATTCCA
GAAGTAGTGAGGAGGCTTTTTTGGAGGCCTAGGCTTTTGCAAAAAGCTCCCGGGAGCTTGTATATCCATT
TTCGGATCTGATCAGCACGTGTTGACAATTAATCATCGGCATAGTATATCGGCATAGTATAATACGACAA
GGTGAGGAACTAAACCATGACCGAGTACAAGCCCACGGTGCGCCTCGCCACCCGCGACGACGTCCCCAGG
GCCGTACGCACCCTCGCCGCCGCGTTCGCCGACTACCCCGCCACGCGCCACACCGTCGATCCGGACCGCC
ACATCGAGCGGGTCACCGAGCTGCAAGAACTCTTCCTCACGCGCGTCGGGCTCGACATCGGCAAGGTGTG
GGTCGCGGACGACGGCGCCGCGGTGGCGGTCTGGACCACGCCGGAGAGCGTCGAAGCGGGGGCGGTGTTC
GCCGAGATCGGCCCGCGCATGGCCGAGTTGAGCGGTTCCCGGCTGGCCGCGCAGCAACAGATGGAAGGCC
TCCTGGCGCCGCACCGGCCCAAGGAGCCCGCGTGGTTCCTGGCCACCGTCGGCGTCTCGCCCGACCACCA
GGGCAAGGGTCTGGGCAGCGCCGTCGTGCTCCCCGGAGTGGAGGCGGCCGAGCGCGCCGGGGTGCCCGCC
TTCCTGGAGACATCCGCGCCCCGCAACCTCCCCTTCTACGAGCGGCTCGGCTTCACCGTCACCGCCGACG
TCGAGGTGCCCGAAGGACCGCGCACCTGGTGCATGACCCGCAAGCCCGGTGCCTGACACGTGCTACGAGA
TTTCGATTCCACCGCCGCCTTCTATGAAAGGTTGGGCTTCGGAATCGTTTTCCGGGACGCCGGCTGGATG
ATCCTCCAGCGCGGGGATCTCATGCTGGAGTTCTTCGCCCACCCCAACTTGTTTATTGCAGCTTATAATG
GTTACAAATAAAGCAATAGCATCACAAATTTCACAAATAAAGCATTTTTTTCACTGCATTCTAGTTGTGG
TTTGTCCAAACTCATCAATGTATCTTATCATGTCTGTATACCGTCGACCTCTAGCTAGAGCTTGGCGTAA
TCATGGTCATTACCAATGCTTAATCAGTGAGGCACCTATCTCAGCGATCTGTCTATTTCGTTCATCCATA
GTTGCCTGACTCCCCGTCGTGTAGATAACTACGATACGGGAGGGCTTACCATCTGGCCCCAGCGCTGCGA
TGATACCGCGAGAACCACGCTCACCGGCTCCGGATTTATCAGCAATAAACCAGCCAGCCGGAAGGGCCGA
GCGCAGAAGTGGTCCTGCAACTTTATCCGCCTCCATCCAGTCTATTAATTGTTGCCGGGAAGCTAGAGTA
AGTAGTTCGCCAGTTAATAGTTTGCGCAACGTTGTTGCCATCGCTACAGGCATCGTGGTGTCACGCTCGT
CGTTTGGTATGGCTTCATTCAGCTCCGGTTCCCAACGATCAAGGCGAGTTACATGATCCCCCATGTTGTG
CAAAAAAGCGGTTAGCTCCTTCGGTCCTCCGATCGTTGTCAGAAGTAAGTTGGCCGCAGTGTTATCACTC
ATGGTTATGGCAGCACTGCATAATTCTCTTACTGTCATGCCATCCGTAAGATGCTTTTCTGTGACTGGTG
AGTACTCAACCAAGTCATTCTGAGAATAGTGTATGCGGCGACCGAGTTGCTCTTGCCCGGCGTCAATACG
GGATAATACCGCGCCACATAGCAGAACTTTAAAAGTGCTCATCATTGGAAAACGTTCTTCGGGGCGAAAA
CTCTCAAGGATCTTACCGCTGTTGAGATCCAGTTCGATGTAACCCACTCGTGCACCCAACTGATCTTCAG
CATCTTTTACTTTCACCAGCGTTTCTGGGTGAGCAAAAACAGGAAGGCAAAATGCCGCAAAAAAGGGAAT
AAGGGCGACACGGAAATGTTGAATACTCATATTCTTCCTT
Features (pLannotate 1.2.2; 24 found; start..end, strand, type, name):
    119..143     -  CDS            KanR (fragment): aminoglycoside phosphotransferase; aph(3')-Ia; confers resistance to kanamycin
    254..842     +  rep_origin     ori: high-copy-number ColE1/pMB1/pBR322/pUC origin of replication
   1067..1084    +  terminator     rrnB T2 terminator (fragment): transcription terminator T2 from the E. coli rrnB gene
   1109..1128    -  CDS            lacZα (fragment): LacZα fragment of β-galactosidase; lacZ fragment
   1584..1600    +  protein_bind   lac operator: The lac repressor binds to the lac operator to inhibit transcription in E. coli. This inhibition can be relieved by adding lactose or isopropyl-β-D-thiogalactopyranoside (IPTG). lac repressor encoded by lacI
   1843..2146    +  enhancer       CMV enhancer: human cytomegalovirus immediate early enhancer
   2147..2350    +  promoter       CMV promoter: human cytomegalovirus (CMV) immediate early promoter
   2486..2529    +  intron         CMV intron (fragment): modified intron A from human cytomegalovirus
   2581..2599    +  promoter       SP6 promoter: promoter for bacteriophage SP6 RNA polymerase
   2603..2640    +  CDS            IgH signal sequence (fragment): signal sequence from the mouse immunoglobulin heavy chain variable region
   2731..4245    +  CDS            KIT (fragment): KIT_HUMAN - Also known as SCFR. Experimental evidence at protein level: Swiss-Prot protein existence level 1. Tyrosine-protein kinase that acts as cell-surface receptor for the cytokine KITLG/SCF and plays an essential role in the regulation of cell survival and proliferation, hematopoiesis, stem cell maintenance, gametogenesis, mast cell development, migration and function, and in melanogenesis. In response to KITLG/SCF binding, KIT can activate several signaling pathways. Phosphorylates PIK3R1, PLCG1, SH2B2/APS and CBL. Activates the AKT1 signaling pathway by phosphorylation of PIK3R1, the r
   4342..4521    +  CDS            Comp (fragment): COMP_RAT - Experimental evidence at protein level: Swiss-Prot protein existence level 1. May play a role in the structural integrity of cartilage via its interaction with other extracellular matrix proteins such as the collagens and fibronectin. Can mediate the interaction of chondrocytes with the cartilage extracellular matrix through interaction with cell surface integrin receptors. Could play a role in the pathogenesis of osteoarthritis. Potent suppressor of apoptosis in both primary chondrocytes and transformed cells. Suppresses apoptosis by blocking the activation of caspase-3 and by indu
   4509..5961    +  CDS            SEAP (fragment): secreted alkaline phosphatase from human placenta The natural enzyme has a C-terminal transmembrane sequence that is replaced by a GPI anchor.
   5986..6027    +  CDS            AviTag™ (fragment): peptide tag that allows for enzymatic biotinylation
   6031..6054    +  CDS            8xHis: 8xHis affinity tag
   6200..6311    +  polyA_signal   bGH poly(A) signal: bovine growth hormone polyadenylation signal
   6312..6420    +  rep_origin     f1 ori (fragment): f1 bacteriophage origin of replication; arrow indicates direction of (+) strand synthesis
   6434..6763    +  promoter       SV40 promoter: SV40 enhancer and early promoter
   6811..6858    +  promoter       EM7 promoter: synthetic bacterial promoter&nbsp
   6877..7476    +  CDS            PuroR (fragment): puromycin N-acetyltransferase; pac from Streptomyces; confers resistance to puromycin
   7486..7611    +  CDS            ble (fragment): BLE_KLEPN - Experimental evidence at protein level: Swiss-Prot protein existence level 1. Binding protein with a strong affinity to the bleomycin family of antibiotics. Binds to CL990; an antimitotic-antibiotic compound. From Klebsiella pneumoniae.
   7606..7727    +  polyA_signal   SV40 poly(A) signal: SV40 polyadenylation signal
   7780..8640    -  CDS            AmpR: β-lactamase; bla; confers resistance to ampicillin, carbenicillin, and related antibiotics
   8643..89      -  promoter       AmpR promoter (fragment) (across the origin): bla
