[The description below was written by a language model from this plasmid's Addgene catalogue record and pLannotate feature annotations shown in this document.]
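Description:
pD649-HAsp-KIT-COMP5AP-AviTag-9xHis is a mammalian expression plasmid built on the pD649 backbone for producing a secreted, multimerised form of the human KIT (c-Kit/CD117/SCFR) extracellular domain. It is propagated in E. coli as a high-copy plasmid through a ColE1/pUC-type origin and selected with ampicillin via the β-lactamase gene. The sequenced record is about 8.65 kb. The annotation also detects a separate SV40 promoter/EM7 promoter unit driving a puromycin N-acetyltransferase coding sequence with an SV40 polyadenylation signal, which would permit puromycin selection in mammalian cells. Short kanamycin-resistance, lacZα, ble and f1 ori matches are only fragments and are unlikely to be functional.

The expression cassette uses the CMV enhancer and immediate-early promoter, followed by a piece of CMV intron A and an SP6 promoter that also serves as a sequencing primer site. The open reading frame begins with a secretion signal. The plasmid name indicates an HA-derived signal peptide, although the automated annotation labels a partial match here as an immunoglobulin heavy-chain signal sequence. The roughly 1.5 kb KIT ectodomain insert, cloned between retained NotI and AscI sites, is fused in frame to the backbone-encoded C-terminal module. This module comprises the coiled-coil region of rat cartilage oligomeric matrix protein, which assembles into pentamers, then human placental alkaline phosphatase, an AviTag for enzymatic biotinylation and a polyhistidine tag, ending at a bGH polyadenylation signal.

Pentamerisation raises avidity so that weak receptor–ligand contacts can be detected, while alkaline phosphatase gives an enzymatic readout. The construct belongs to a collection made for screening extracellular interactions among human immunoglobulin-superfamily cell-surface proteins. The depositor notes that some plasmids in the set may carry an IS4-like transposase insertion upstream of the CMV promoter.
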