Addgene plasmid #157449: pD649-HAsp-KIT-COMP5AP-AviTag-9xHis
Purpose: Mammalian expression of cell-surface protein extracellular domain fused to COMP5AP-AviTag-9xHis. Protein is secreted from cells.
Depositing lab: Chris Garcia. Depositing organization: Stanford University. Publication: A Human IgSF Cell-Surface Interactome Reveals a Complex Network of Protein-Protein Interactions. Wojtowicz WM, Vielmetter J, Fernandes RA, Siepe DH, Eastman CL, Chisholm GB, Cox S, Klock H, Anderson PW, Rue SM, Miller JJ, Glaser SM, Bragstad ML, Vance J, Lam AW, Lesley SA, Zinn K, Garcia KC. Cell. 2020 Aug 20;182(4):1027-1043.e17. doi: 10.1016/j.cell.2020.07.025. PubMed 32822567.
Backbone
  Vector backbone: pD649
  Backbone size w/o insert (bp): 7153
  Vector type: Mammalian Expression
Growth in bacteria
  Bacterial resistance: Ampicillin, 100 μg/mL
  Growth temperature: 37°C
  Growth strain: DH5alpha
  Copy number: High Copy
Gene/Insert
  Gene/Insert name: KIT
  Species: H. sapiens (human)
  Insert size (bp): 1497
  Entrez Gene: KIT (a.k.a. C-Kit, CD117, MASTC, PBT, SCFR)
  Promoter: CMV/SP6
  Tag / fusion protein: COMP5AP-AviTag-9xHis (C terminal on backbone)
  Cloning method: Restriction Enzyme; 5′ cloning site GCGGCCGC (not destroyed); 3′ cloning site GGCGCGCC (not destroyed)
  Sequencing primers: 5′ ATTTAGGTGACACTATAG; 3′ CGTCGCACTCCATCACGGTG
Resource information
  A portion of this plasmid was derived from a plasmid made by: synthesis by ThermoFisher
Terms and licenses: Academic/Nonprofit Terms; Industry Terms: Not Available to Industry
Depositor comments: Some plasmids in this collection may have an IS4-like element ISVsa5 family transposase upstream of the CMV promoter.
How to cite: pD649-HAsp-KIT-COMP5AP-AviTag-9xHis was a gift from Chris Garcia (Addgene plasmid # 157449 ; http://n2t.net/addgene:157449 ; RRID:Addgene_157449)
