>Addgene plasmid #157449 | pD649-HAsp-KIT-COMP5AP-AviTag-9xHis | depositor partial sequence | sequence record 304008 | insert (extracellular domain)
CAACCTTCTGTTTCTCCTGGCGAACCTTCTCCACCTAGCATTCACCCCGGCAAGAGCGACCTGATCGTTA
GAGTGGGCGACGAGATCCGGCTGCTGTGTACCGATCCTGGCTTCGTGAAGTGGACCTTCGAGATCCTGGA
CGAGACAAACGAGAACAAGCAGAACGAGTGGATCACCGAGAAGGCCGAGGCCACCAACACCGGCAAGTAC
ACCTGTACCAACAAGCACGGCCTGAGCAACAGCATCTACGTGTTCGTGCGGGACCCCGCCAAGCTGTTCC
TGGTGGATAGAAGCCTGTACGGCAAAGAGGACAACGACACCCTCGTGCGGTGCCCTCTGACAGATCCCGA
AGTGACCAACTACAGCCTGAAGGGCTGTCAGGGCAAGCCCCTGCCTAAGGACCTGAGATTCATCCCCGAT
CCTAAGGCCGGCATCATGATCAAGAGCGTGAAGCGGGCCTACCACAGACTGTGCCTGCACTGTTCCGTGG
ACCAAGAGGGCAAGTCTGTGCTGAGCGAGAAGTTCATCCTGAAAGTGCGGCCTGCCTTCAAGGCCGTGCC
TGTGGTGTCTGTGTCTAAGGCCAGCTACCTGCTGAGAGAGGGCGAAGAGTTCACCGTGACCTGCACCATC
AAGGACGTGTCCAGCAGCGTGTACAGCACCTGGAAGAGAGAGAACAGCCAGACCAAGCTGCAAGAGAAGT
ACAACAGCTGGCACCACGGCGACTTCAACTACGAGAGACAGGCCACACTGACCATCAGCAGCGCCAGAGT
GAATGACAGCGGCGTGTTCATGTGCTACGCCAACAACACCTTCGGCAGCGCCAACGTGACCACCACACTG
GAAGTGGTGGACAAGGGCTTCATCAACATCTTCCCCATGATCAACACCACCGTGTTTGTGAACGACGGCG
AGAACGTGGACCTGATTGTGGAATACGAGGCCTTTCCTAAGCCAGAGCACCAGCAGTGGATCTACATGAA
CCGGACCTTCACCGACAAGTGGGAAGATTACCCCAAGAGCGAGAACGAGAGCAACATCAGATACGTGTCC
GAGCTGCACCTGACCAGACTGAAGGGAACAGAAGGCGGCACCTACACCTTTCTGGTGTCCAACTCCGACG
TGAACGCCGCCATTGCCTTCAACGTGTACGTGAACACCAAGCCTGAGATCCTGACCTACGACCGGCTGGT
CAATGGCATGCTGCAGTGTGTGGCCGCTGGCTTTCCTGAGCCTACAATCGACTGGTACTTCTGCCCTGGC
ACCGAGCAGAGATGTAGCGCTTCTGTGCTGCCCGTGGATGTGCAGACCCTGAATTCTAGCGGCCCTCCAT
TCGGCAAGCTGGTGGTGCAGAGCAGCATCGATAGCAGCGCCTTCAAGCACAACGGCACCGTGGAATGCAA
GGCCTACAACGACGTGGGCAAGACCAGCGCCTACTTCAACTTCGCCTTTAAGGGCAACAACAAAGAGCAG
ATTCACCCGCACACACTGTTCACCCCT
